>Addgene plasmid #17153 | M16 pCS-twhh-bGFP | addgene partial sequence | sequence record 22936 | SP6 5'-ATTTAGGTGACACTATAG-3'
CATGAGTAAAGGAGAAGAACTTTTCACTGGAGTTGTCCCAATTCTTGTTGAATTAGATGGTGATGTTAAT
GGGCACAAATTTTCTGTCAGTGGAGAGGGTGAAGGTGATGCAACATACGGAAAACTTACCCTTAAATTTA
TTTGCACTACTGGAAAACTACCTGTTCCATGGCCAACACTTGTCACTACTTTCACTTATGGTGTTCAATG
CTTTTCAAGATACCCAGATCATATGAAACGGCATGACTTTTTCAAGAGTGCCATGCCCGAAGGTTATGTA
CAGGAAAGAACTATATTTTTCAAAGATGACGGGAACTACAAGACACGTGCTGAAGTCAAGTTTGAAGGTG
ATACCCTTGTTAATAGAATCGAGTTAAAAGGTATTGATTTTAAAGAAGATGGAAACATTCTTGGACACAA
ATTGGAATACAACTATAACTCACACAATGTATACATCATGGCAGACAAACAAAAGAATGGAATCAAAGTT
AACTTCAAAATTAGACACAACATTGAAGATGGAAGCGTTCAACTAGCAGACCATTATCAACAAAATACTC
CAATTGGCGATGGCCCTGTCCTTTTACCAGACAACCATTACCTGTCCACACAATCTGCCCTTTCGAAAGA
TCCCAACGAAAAGAGAGACCACATGGTCCTTCTTGAGTTTGTAACAGCTGCTGGGATTACACATGGCATG
GATGAACTATACAAATAATCTAGTCGAGCCTCTAGAACTATAGTGAGTCGTATTACGTAGATCC
