[The description below was written by a language model from this plasmid's Addgene catalogue record.]
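Description:
M16 pCS-twhh-bGFP is a zebrafish promoter-reporter plasmid built on a pCS backbone. It is propagated in E. coli under ampicillin selection; the copy number is listed as unknown, and no feature table is available, so the origin of replication and any backbone regulatory elements such as a polyadenylation signal are not stated in the record.

The payload is an approximately 5.2 kb fragment of the promoter region of the Danio rerio tiggy-winkle hedgehog gene (twhh, now annotated as shhb) placed upstream of an approximately 1 kb "bright" GFP (bGFP) reporter. This bGFP carries a serine 65 to threonine substitution, a classic chromophore mutation that gives stronger fluorescence than wild-type GFP. Although the catalogue lists bGFP as a C-terminal tag, the insert is a promoter rather than a coding sequence, so the arrangement is best understood as a transcriptional reporter in which twhh regulatory sequence drives GFP expression. According to the depositor, the plasmid was derived from a related beta-galactosidase reporter vector, pCS-twhh-beta-gal-vec, by blunt-end ligation of the bGFP fragment into its BamHI and XhoI sites, both of which were destroyed in the process.

The depositor notes that the construct gives notochord-specific GFP expression. This makes it useful for visualising twhh promoter activity and marking notochord cells in live embryos, in the context of work on how hedgehog and TGF-beta family signals regulate muscle cell identity. The delivery method is not specified in the record.
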