Addgene plasmid #17153: M16 pCS-twhh-bGFP
Depositing lab: Randall Moon. Depositing organization: University of Washington. Publication: Positive and negative regulation of muscle cell identity by members of the hedgehog and TGF-beta gene families. Du SJ, Devoto SH, Westerfield M, Moon RT. J Cell Biol. 1997 Oct 6. 139(1):145-56. 10.1083/jcb.139.1.145 PubMed 9314535.
Backbone
  Vector backbone: pCS
Growth in bacteria
  Bacterial resistance: Ampicillin, 100 μg/mL
  Growth temperature: 37°C
  Growth strain: DH5alpha
  Copy number: Unknown
Gene/Insert
  Gene/Insert name: twhh promoter (alt name: tiggy-winkle hedgehog)
  Species: D. rerio (zebrafish)
  Insert size (bp): 5200
  Entrez Gene: shhb (a.k.a. twh, twhh)
  Tag / fusion protein: bGFP (C terminal on backbone)
  Cloning method: Restriction Enzyme; 5′ cloning site BamHI (destroyed during cloning); 3′ cloning site XhoI (destroyed during cloning)
  Sequencing primers: 5′ NA
Terms and licenses: Academic/Nonprofit Terms; Industry Terms: Not Available to Industry
Depositor comments: Insert: twhh promoter (5.2 Kb), bGFP (1 Kb) Plasmid History: The reporter gene, "bright" green fluorescent protein (bGFP) with a serine 65 to threonine mutation (Heim et al., 1995), was cloned into vector pCS-twhh-beta -gal-vec BamHI/XhoI sites by blunt end ligation. The resulting plasmid was named pCS-twhh-bGFP. Notes for Use: Gives notochord-specific expression of GFP. Citation: Du et al., 1997, J. Cell Biology.
How to cite: M16 pCS-twhh-bGFP was a gift from Randall Moon (Addgene plasmid # 17153 ; http://n2t.net/addgene:17153 ; RRID:Addgene_17153)
